>Addgene plasmid #207266 | pHCMV_DENV4_PrME | addgene full sequence | sequence record 406234 | Addgene NGS Result
GCGGCCGCTCTAGAGAGCTTGGCCCATTGCATACGTTGTATCCATATCATAATATGTACATTTATATTGG
CTCATGTCCAACATTACCGCCATGTTGACATTGATTATTGACTAGTTATTAATAGTAATCAATTACGGGG
TCATTAGTTCATAGCCCATATATGGAGTTCCGCGTTACATAACTTACGGTAAATGGCCCGCCTGGCTGAC
CGCCCAACGACCCCCGCCCATTGACGTCAATAATGACGTATGTTCCCATAGTAACGCCAATAGGGACTTT
CCATTGACGTCAATGGGTGGAGTATTTACGGTAAACTGCCCACTTGGCAGTACATCAAGTGTATCATATG
CCAAGTACGCCCCCTATTGACGTCAATGACGGTAAATGGCCCGCCTGGCATTATGCCCAGTACATGACCT
TATGGGACTTTCCTACTTGGCAGTACATCTACGTATTAGTCATCGCTATTACCATGGTGATGCGGTTTTG
GCAGTACATCAATGGGCGTGGATAGCGGTTTGACTCACGGGGATTTCCAAGTCTCCACCCCATTGACGTC
AATGGGAGTTTGTTTTGGCACCAAAATCAACGGGACTTTCCAAAATGTCGTAACAACTCCGCCCCATTGA
CGCAAATGGGCGGTAGGCGTGTACGGTGGGAGGTCTATATAAGCAGAGCTCGTTTAGTGAACCGTCAGAT
CGCCTGGACACGCCATCCACGCTGTTTTGACCTCCATAGATGACACCGGGACCGATCCAGCCTCCGGTCG
ACCGATCCTGAGAACTTCAGGGTGAGTTTGGGGACCCTTGATTGTTCTTTCTTTTTCGCTATTGTAAAAT
TCATGTTATATGGAGGGGGCAAAGTTTTCAGGGTGTTGTTTAGAATGGGAAGATGTCCCTTGTATCACCA
TGGACCCTCATGATAATTTTGTTTCTTTCACTTTCTACTCTGTTGACAACCATTGTCTCCTCTTATTTTC
TTTTCATTTTCTGTAACTTTTTCGTTAAACTTTAGCTTGCATTTGTAACGAATTTTTAAATTCACTTTTG
TTTATTTGTCAGATTGTAAGTACTTTCTCTAATCACTTTTTTTTCAAGGCAATCAGGGTATATTATATTG
TACTTCAGCACAGTTTTAGAGAACAATTGTTATAATTAAATGATAAGGTAGAATATTTCTGCATATAAAT
TCTGGCTGGCGTGGAAATATTCTTATTGGTAGAAACAACTACACCCTGGTCATCATCCTGCCTTTCTCTT
TATGGTTACAATGATATACACTGTTTGAGATGAGGATAAAATACTCTGAGTCCAAACCGGGCCCCTCTGC
TAACCATGTTCATGCCTTCTTCTCTTTCCTACAGCTCCTGGGCAACGTGCTGGTTGTTGTGCTGTCTCAT
CATTTTGGCAAAGAATTCGCCACCATGGGCTCCACAATCACACTGCTCTGCCTCATCCCTACCGTGATGG
CTTTTTCTCTGTCCACAAGGGACGGCGAGCCTCTGATGATTGTGGCCAAACACGAAAGAGGCAGACCTCT
GCTGTTCAAAACCACAGAAGGCATCAACAAGTGCACACTGATCGCTATGGATCTGGGAGAGATGTGCGAG
GACACAGTGACCTACAAGTGTCCTCTGCTGGTCAACACCGAGCCCGAGGACATCGACTGCTGGTGCAATC
TGACCTCCACATGGGTGATGTATGGAACATGCACCCAGAGCGGAGAGAGAAGAAGAGAGAAGAGGTCCGT
GGCTCTGACACCCCATTCCGGCATGGGCCTCGAAACAAGAGCCGAAACATGGATGAGCTCCGAGGGAGCT
TGGAAGCACGCTCAGAGAGTGGAGAGCTGGATTCTGAGAAACCCCGGCTTTGCTCTGCTCGCTGGCTTTA
TGGCCTACATGATCGGCCAAACCGGCATCCAAAGGACCGTCTTTTTCGTGCTGATGATGCTGGTGGCCCC
CTCCTATGGAATGAGGTGCGTCGGCGTCGGCAACAGAGACTTTGTCGAAGGCGTCAGCGGAGGAGCTTGG
GTCGACCTCGTGCTCGAGCACGGCGGATGTGTGACAACAATGGCCCAAGGCAAGCCCACACTGGACTTCG
AACTGACCAAGACAACCGCCAAAGAAGTCGCTCTCCTCAGAACCTACTGCATCGAAGCCTCCATCAGCAA
CATCACAACCGCTACCAGATGCCCTACCCAAGGCGAGCCTTATCTGAAGGAAGAGCAAGACCAGCAGTAC
ATCTGTAGAAGGGACGTGGTGGATAGAGGCTGGGGAAACGGCTGTGGACTCTTCGGCAAGGGAGGCGTGG
TGACATGCGCCAAGTTCAGCTGCTCCGGCAAGATTACCGGAAACCTCGTGCAGATCGAGAACCTCGAGTA
CACAGTGGTGGTCACAGTCCACAATGGAGACACACATGCTGTGGGAAACGACACCAGCAACCACGGAGTG
ACAGCCATGATTACACCTAGATCCCCCAGCGTGGAGGTGAAGCTCCCCGACTACGGCGAACTGACACTGG
ATTGCGAACCCAGATCCGGCATCGACTTTAACGAGATGATTCTGATGAAAATGAAGAAAAAGACATGGCT
CGTGCATAAGCAGTGGTTCCTCGATCTGCCTCTGCCTTGGACAGCCGGAGCTGACACCAGCGAGGTCCAT
TGGAACTACAAGGAGAGGATGGTCACCTTTAAAGTGCCCCACGCTAAGAGGCAAGACGTCACCGTGCTGG
GCAGCCAAGAGGGCGCTATGCACTCCGCTCTGGCCGGCGCTACAGAGGTGGACTCCGGAGATGGCAACCA
CATGTTCGCCGGACATCTCAAGTGTAAGGTCAGAATGGAGAAGCTGAGAATCAAGGGCATGTCCTACACC
ATGTGCAGCGGCAAGTTCAGCATCGACAAGGAGATGGCCGAGACCCAGCACGGCACAACCGTGGTCAAGG
TGAAGTATGAGGGAGCCGGAGCTCCTTGCAAAGTGCCTATCGAAATTAGGGACGTGAACAAGGAAAAGGT
GGTGGGAAGGATCATCAGCTCCACACCCCTCGCCGAAAACACCAACAGCGTGACAAATATCGAGCTCGAG
CCCCCCTTCGGCGACTCCTACATCGTGATTGGAGTCGGAAATAGCGCCCTCACACTGCATTGGTTTAGAA
AAGGCAGCTCCATCGGCAAGATGTTTGAGTCCACCTATAGAGGCGCCAAGAGAATGGCCATTCTGGGAGA
AACAGCTTGGGATTTCGGAAGCGTGGGCGGACTCTTCACATCTCTGGGAAAAGCCGTCCACCAAGTGTTT
GGCAGCGTGTACACCACCATGTTTGGAGGCGTGAGCTGGATGATTAGGATTCTGATCGGCTTTCTGGTGC
TCTGGATCGGAACCAATAGCAGAAACACCTCCATGGCCATGACATGCATCGCCGTCGGCGGAATCACCCT
CTTCCTCGGCTTCACCGTGCAAGCCTGATGTCTTCCTGGAGCTCCAGTCATTGACTATAACGTCTCAGAT
CTTTTTCCCTCTGCCAAAAATTATGGGGACATCATGAAGCCCCTTGAGCATCTGACTTCTGGCTAATAAA
GGAAATTTATTTTCATTGCAATAGTGTGTTGGAATTTTTTGTGTCTCTCACTCGGAAGGACATATGGGAG
GGCAAATCATTTAAAACATCAGAATGAGTATTTGGTTTAGAGTTTGGCAACATATGCCCATATGCTGGCT
GCCATGAACAAAGGTTGGCTATAAAGAGGTCATCAGTATATGAAACAGCCCCCTGCTGTCCATTCCTTAT
TCCATAGAAAAGCCTTGACTTGAGGTTAGATTTTTTTTATATTTTGTTTTGTGTTATTTTTTTCTTTAAC
ATCCCTAAAATTTTCCTTACATGTTTTACTAGCCAGATTTTTCCTCCTCTCCTGACTACTCCCAGTCATA
GCTGTCCCTCTTCTCTTATGGAGATCCCTCGACGGATCGGCCGCAATTCGTAATCATGTCATAGCTGTTT
CCTGTGTGAAATTGTTATCCGCTCACAATTCCACACAACATACGAGCCGGAAGCATAAAGTGTAAAGCCT
GGGGTGCCTAATGAGTGAGCTAACTCACATTAATTGCGTTGCGCTCACTGCCCGCTTTCCAGTCGGGAAA
CCTGTCGTGCCAGCTGCATTAATGAATCGGCCAACGCGCGGGGAGAGGCGGTTTGCGTATTGGGCGCTCT
TCCGCTTCCTCGCTCACTGACTCGCTGCGCTCGGTCGTTCGGCTGCGGCGAGCGGTATCAGCTCACTCAA
AGGCGGTAATACGGTTATCCACAGAATCAGGGGATAACGCAGGAAAGAACATGTGAGCAAAAGGCCAGCA
AAAGGCCAGGAACCGTAAAAAGGCCGCGTTGCTGGCGTTTTTCCATAGGCTCCGCCCCCCTGACGAGCAT
CACAAAAATCGACGCTCAAGTCAGAGGTGGCGAAACCCGACAGGACTATAAAGATACCAGGCGTTTCCCC
CTGGAAGCTCCCTCGTGCGCTCTCCTGTTCCGACCCTGCCGCTTACCGGATACCTGTCCGCCTTTCTCCC
TTCGGGAAGCGTGGCGCTTTCTCATAGCTCACGCTGTAGGTATCTCAGTTCGGTGTAGGTCGTTCGCTCC
AAGCTGGGCTGTGTGCACGAACCCCCCGTTCAGCCCGACCGCTGCGCCTTATCCGGTAACTATCGTCTTG
AGTCCAACCCGGTAAGACACGACTTATCGCCACTGGCAGCAGCCACTGGTAACAGGATTAGCAGAGCGAG
GTATGTAGGCGGTGCTACAGAGTTCTTGAAGTGGTGGCCTAACTACGGCTACACTAGAAGAACAGTATTT
GGTATCTGCGCTCTGCTGAAGCCAGTTACCTTCGGAAAAAGAGTTGGTAGCTCTTGATCCGGCAAACAAA
CCACCGCTGGTAGCGGTGGTTTTTTTGTTTGCAAGCAGCAGATTACGCGCAGAAAAAAAGGATCTCAAGA
AGATCCTTTGATCTTTTCTACGGGGTCTGACGCTCAGTGGAACGAAAACTCACGTTAAGGGATTTTGGTC
ATGAGATTATCAAAAAGGATCTTCACCTAGATCCTTTTAAATTAAAAATGAAGTTTTAAATCAATCTAAA
GTATATATGAGTAAACTTGGTCTGACAGTTACCAATGCTTAATCAGTGAGGCACCTATCTCAGCGATCTG
TCTATTTCGTTCATCCATAGTTGCCTGACTCCCCGTCGTGTAGATAACTACGATACGGGAGGGCTTACCA
TCTGGCCCCAGTGCTGCAATGATACCGCGAGACCCACGCTCACCGGCACCAGATTTATCAGCAATAAACC
AGCCAGCCGGAAGGGCCGAGCGCAGAAGTGGTCCTGCAACTTTATCCGCCTCCATCCAGTCTATTAATTG
TTGCCGGGAAGCTAGAGTAAGTAGTTCGCCAGTTAATAGTTTGCGCAACGTTGTTGCCATTGCTACAGGC
ATCGTGGTGTCACGCTCGTCGTTTGGTATGGCTTCATTCAGCTCCGGTTCCCAACGATCAAGGCGAGTTA
CATGATCCCCCATGTTGTGCAAAAAAGCGGTTAGCTCCTTCGGTCCTCCGATCGTTGTCAGAAGTAAGTT
GGCCGCAGTGTTATCACTCATGGTTATGGCAGCACTGCATAATTCTCTTACTGTCATGCCATCCGTAAGA
TGCTTTTCTGTGACTGGTGAGTACTCAACCAAGTCATTCTGAGAATAGTGTATGCGGCGACCGAGTTGCT
CTTGCCCGGCGTCAATACGGGATAATACCGCGCCACATAGCAGAACTTTAAAAGTGCTCATCATTGGAAA
ACGTTCTTCGGGGCGAAAACTCTCAAGGATCTTACCGCTGTTGAGATCCAGTTCGATGTAACCCACTCGT
GCACCCAACTGATCTTCAGCATCTTTTACTTTCACCAGCGTTTCTGGGTGAGCAAAAACAGGAAGGCAAA
ATGCCGCAAAAAAGGGAATAAGGGCGACACGGAAATGTTGAATACTCATACTCTTCCTTTTTCAATATTA
TTGAAGCATTTATCAGGGTTATTGTCTCATGAGCGGATACATATTTGAATGTATTTAGAAAAATAAACAA
ATAGGGGTTCCGCGCACATTTCCCCGAAAAGTGCCACCTAAATTGTAAGCGTTAATATTTTGTTAAAATT
CGCGTTAAATTTTTGTTAAATCAGCTCATTTTTTAACCAATAGGCCGAAATCGGCAAAATCCCTTATAAA
TCAAAAGAATAGACCGAGATAGGGT
[37 nt withheld, positions 6256-6292]
AAAGAACGTGGACTCCAACGTCAAAGG
[49 nt withheld, positions 6320-6368]
T
[91 nt withheld, positions 6370-6460]
G
[124 nt withheld, positions 6462-6585]
CCCATTCGCCATTCAGGCTGCGCAACTGTTGGGAAGGGCGATCGGTGCGGGCCTCTTCGCTATTACGCCA
GCTGGCGAAAGGGGGATGTGCTGCAAGGCGATTAAGTTGGGTAACGCCAGGGTTTTCCCAGTCACGACGT
TGTAAAACGACGGCCAGTGAGCGCGCGTAATACGACTCACTATAGGGCGAATTGGAGCTCCACCGCGGTG
Features (pLannotate 1.2.2; 16 found; start..end, strand, type, name):
     97..476     +  enhancer       CMV enhancer: human cytomegalovirus immediate early enhancer
    477..680     +  promoter       CMV promoter: human cytomegalovirus (CMV) immediate early promoter
    792..1364    +  intron         β-globin intron: intron from rabbit β-globin gene
   1452..3455    +  CDS            POLG_DEN2U: Experimental evidence at protein level: Swiss-Prot protein existence level 1. [Non-structural protein 1]: Disrupts the host endothelial glycocalyx layer of host pulmonary microvascular endothelial cells, inducing degradation of sialic acid and shedding of heparan sulfate proteoglycans. NS1 induces expression of sialidases, heparanase, and activates cathepsin L, which activates heparanase via enzymatic cleavage. These effects are probably linked to the endothelial hyperpermeability observed in severe dengue disease. From Dengue virus type 2 (strain Thailand/PUO-218/1980) (DENV-2).
   3565..3620    +  polyA_signal   β-globin poly(A) signal: rabbit β-globin polyadenylation signal (Gil and Proudfoot, 1987)
   4002..4018    -  protein_bind   lac operator: The lac repressor binds to the lac operator to inhibit transcription in E. coli. This inhibition can be relieved by adding lactose or isopropyl-β-D-thiogalactopyranoside (IPTG). lac repressor encoded by lacI
   4026..4056    -  promoter       lac promoter: promoter for the E. coli lac operon
   4071..4092    -  protein_bind   CAP binding site: CAP binding activates transcription in the presence of cAMP. E. coli catabolite activator protein
   4105..4197    -  CDS            lacI (fragment): lac repressor; lacI; The lac repressor binds to the lac operator to inhibit transcription in E. coli. This inhibition can be relieved by adding lactose or isopropyl-β-D-thiogalactopyranoside (IPTG).
   4380..4968    -  rep_origin     ori: high-copy-number ColE1/pMB1/pBR322/pUC origin of replication
   5139..5999    -  CDS            AmpR: β-lactamase; bla; confers resistance to ampicillin, carbenicillin, and related antibiotics
   6000..6104    -  promoter       AmpR promoter: bla
   6157..6585    -  rep_origin     f1 ori (sequence partly withheld): f1 bacteriophage origin of replication; arrow indicates direction of (+) strand synthesis
   6590..6745    -  CDS            lacZα (fragment): LacZα fragment of β-galactosidase; lacZ fragment
   6753..6771    +  promoter       T7 promoter: promoter for bacteriophage T7 RNA polymerase
   6780..14      +  misc_feature   MCS (fragment) (across the origin): pBluescript multiple cloning site
