[The description below was written by a language model from this plasmid's Addgene catalogue record and pLannotate feature annotations shown in this document.]
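Description:
pHCMV_DENV4_PrME is a mammalian expression plasmid built on the pHCMV backbone that drives production of the dengue virus serotype 4 prM and E (premembrane and envelope) structural glycoproteins. In bacteria it is maintained through a high-copy ColE1/pUC-type origin and selected with ampicillin via the β-lactamase gene and its native promoter. The backbone also carries an f1 phage origin, along with pBluescript-derived remnants that play no role in the payload: lac promoter/operator and CAP site, lacI and lacZα fragments, a T7 promoter and a partial multiple cloning site.

The expression cassette places the human CMV immediate-early enhancer and promoter upstream of a rabbit β-globin intron, which typically improves transcript processing and expression, followed by the roughly 2 kb PrME open reading frame and a rabbit β-globin polyadenylation signal. The insert was synthesized with mammalian codon optimization and cloned between EcoRI and BglII sites, both of which are retained. The automated annotation labels this coding region by homology to a dengue type 2 polyprotein entry and attaches a description of NS1 function. That text reflects the database match to the whole flavivirus polyprotein rather than the actual content, since the catalogue identifies the insert as the DENV4 prM-E segment only. No epitope tags or reporters are annotated.

The stated purpose is mammalian expression of the DENV4 PrME protein. The associated publication concerns modular envelope design for cell type-specific delivery, so the plasmid may have served as a viral envelope glycoprotein source in that work, although the record does not describe the specific application.
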