Addgene plasmid #207266: pHCMV_DENV4_PrME
Purpose: Mammalian expression of Dengue virus 4 PrME protein
Depositing lab: Feng Zhang. Publication: Cell type-specific delivery by modular envelope design. Strebinger D, Frangieh CJ, Friedrich MJ, Faure G, Macrae RK, Zhang F. Nat Commun. 2023 Aug 23;14(1):5141. doi: 10.1038/s41467-023-40788-8. PubMed 37612276.
Backbone
  Vector backbone: pHCMV
  Backbone manufacturer: Clontech
  Backbone size w/o insert (bp): 4764
  Vector type: Mammalian Expression
Growth in bacteria
  Bacterial resistance: Ampicillin, 100 μg/mL
  Growth temperature: 37°C
  Growth strain: NEB Stable
  Copy number: High Copy
Gene/Insert
  Gene/Insert name: DENV4_PrME
  Species: Dengue virus 4
  Insert size (bp): 2031
  Mutation: mammalian codon optimization
  Entrez Gene: POLY (a.k.a. DV4_gp1, polyprotein gene)
  Promoter: CMV promoter
  Cloning method: Restriction Enzyme; 5′ cloning site EcoRI (not destroyed); 3′ cloning site BglII (not destroyed)
Resource information
  A portion of this plasmid was derived from a plasmid made by: synthesis
Terms and licenses: Academic/Nonprofit Terms; Industry Terms: Not Available to Industry
How to cite: pHCMV_DENV4_PrME was a gift from Feng Zhang (Addgene plasmid # 207266 ; http://n2t.net/addgene:207266 ; RRID:Addgene_207266)
